Addgene plasmid #53862: CHAF1B_pCSdest
Depositing lab: Roger Reeves. Depositing organization: Johns Hopkins University and School of Medicine. Publication: Survey of Human Chromosome 21 Gene Expression Effects on Early Development in Danio rerio. Edie S, Zaghloul NA, Leitch CC, Klinedinst DK, Lebron J, Thole JF, McCallion AS, Katsanis N, Reeves RH. G3 (Bethesda). 2018 Jul 2;8(7):2215-2223. doi: 10.1534/g3.118.200144. PubMed 29760202.
Backbone
  Vector backbone: pCSDest
  Backbone manufacturer: Lawson Lab (Addgene Plasmid 22423)
  Backbone size w/o insert (bp): 4095
  Vector type: Mammalian Expression
Growth in bacteria
  Bacterial resistance: Ampicillin, 100 μg/mL
  Growth temperature: 37°C
  Growth strain: Top10
  Copy number: High Copy
Gene/Insert
  Gene/Insert name: CHAF1B
  Species: H. sapiens (human)
  Insert size (bp): 1680
  Entrez Gene: CHAF1B (a.k.a. CAF-1, CAF-IP60, CAF1, CAF1A, CAF1P60, MPHOSPH7, MPP7)
  Promoter: SP6 and CMV
  Cloning method: Gateway Cloning
  Sequencing primers: 5′ CMV-F; 3′ EBV-Rev
Terms and licenses: Academic/Nonprofit Terms; Industry Terms
Depositor comments: NM_005441
How to cite: CHAF1B_pCSdest was a gift from Roger Reeves (Addgene plasmid # 53862 ; http://n2t.net/addgene:53862 ; RRID:Addgene_53862)
