[The description below was written by a language model from this plasmid's Addgene catalogue record.]
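Description:
CHAF1B_pCSdest is an expression plasmid carrying the human CHAF1B coding sequence, an insert of about 1.7 kb corresponding to the reference transcript noted by the depositor. It sits in the pCSDest backbone, a roughly 4.1 kb Gateway destination vector derived from the pCS2 family. The insert was introduced by Gateway recombination, so the open reading frame is expected to be flanked by the short att recombination scars typical of that method. The plasmid is catalogued as a mammalian expression vector. It is maintained at high copy number in E. coli under ampicillin selection. The record does not describe the origin of replication, polyadenylation signal or other backbone elements, and no feature table is provided. No epitope tags or reporter fusions are listed.

CHAF1B encodes the p60 subunit of chromatin assembly factor 1, a histone chaperone complex that deposits histones onto newly replicated DNA. The gene lies on human chromosome 21. Two promoters are recorded upstream of the insert. The CMV promoter drives constitutive transcription by RNA polymerase II when the DNA is introduced into vertebrate cells or embryos. The SP6 phage promoter allows in vitro transcription of sense mRNA from the same template.

This dual arrangement suits the plasmid to mRNA synthesis for embryo microinjection as well as direct transfection. The associated publication describes a survey of how expressing human chromosome 21 genes affects early zebrafish development. This suggests the construct belongs to a set of such clones for overexpression screening relevant to gene dosage effects, although the record does not state its specific use.
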