>Addgene plasmid #53862 | CHAF1B_pCSdest | addgene partial sequence | sequence record 94918 | CMV-F 5'-CGCAAATGGGCGGTAGGCGTG-3'
GCATGCTCGTTTAGGGAACCGCCATTCTGCCTGGGGACGTCGGAGCAAGCTTGATTTAGGTGACACTATA
GAATACAAGCTACTTGTTCTTTTTGCAGGATCCCATCGATTCGAATTCAAGGATCACAAGTTTGTACAAA
AAAGCAGGCACCATGAAAGTCATCACTTGTGAAATAGCCTGGCACAACAAGGAGCCCGTGTACAGCCTGG
ACTTCCAGCATGGGACGGCTGGGAGGATCCACAGACTGGCGTCTGCCGGCGTGGACACCAATGTCAGGAT
CTGGAAGGTAGAAAAGGGACCAGATGGAAAAGCCATCGTGGAATTTTTGTCCAATCTTGCTCGTCATACC
AAAGCCGTCAATGTTGTGCGTTTTTCTCCAACTGGGGAAATTTTAGCATCGGGAGGAGATGATGCTGTCA
TCCTATTGTGGAAGGTGAATGATAACAAGGAGCCGGAGCAGATCGCTTTTCAGGATGAGGACGAGGCCCA
GCTGAACAAGGAGAACTGGACGGTTGTGAAGACTCTGCGGGGCCACTTAGAAGATGTGTATGATATTTGC
TGGGCAACTGATGGGAATTTAATGGCTTCTGCCTCTGTGGATAACACAGCCATCATATGGGATGTCAGCA
AAGGACAAAAGATATCAATTTTTAATGAACATAAAAGTTATGTCCAAGGAGTAACCTGGGACCCTTTGGG
TCAATATGTTGCTACTCTGAGCTGTGACAGGGTGCTGCGAGTATACAGTATACAG
