>Addgene plasmid #53862 | CHAF1B_pCSdest | addgene partial sequence | sequence record 95062 | EBV-rev 5'-GTGGTTTGTCCAAACTCATC-3'
TACGACTCACTATAGTTCTAGAGGCTCGAGAGGATCACCACTTTGTACAAGAAAGCTGGGTTCTAAGGGT
CCAGACTTTCCGTGCCTCCTTTGTTTTCATCGAGTCTGGGCCGCTTTAGCTCTGGGGGACTGCCCTGAGC
GTCTCCAGGCGTCTCTGACTGAATTTCTTCTGTAGAAGGGGTGGAAATCACACTGGTTGGTACAGAACTT
GGTGGAGTGTCCGTCTTTAAGGGTGTTAAGTTTATTCTCCGGGGTGTTGTCTTGCTCCAGGCTTGCAGTG
TGTTCAGAGTGACCCTCCGGGATGGGTGGGCTTTTGTGTTTTGACTACTGGGCTGCAGGGTCTTCTCCTC
CGAAGGCCCCGGCAAGGGGCTTTTGACAGCAGGAGTGATGGAGGGAGGGTCCCTGATGACTGTTGGGGCT
GGGGCCTGTCTGGCCTGAGGGGGAGTCGTGCCGGGGCTGCTGGGGTCTTGGGTTCTGCTGGCAGGGGTTC
CCTCTACCGGTCTGGGTCCTGGCGAAGACCCTCGATGTGTCTGACTCTTGGTTTTCTTTGCTGTATCAGG
AGTTCTCATGTTCAAAACTGGCTTCTCTTTCAAAGGAATTCCAAGTTCATCTTTCTCAAATGTCACAAAT
GAGCAGTAACCGTCCGTGGAAGAAATGGCCAGGAAGGCACCATCGCTGGACCATGAAATGTCACTGAGGG
TGTGGTAATGTATATTAGACACGTAACCAAAAGGGAAGGACTGCTGGGTGTCATACAGAAGCACGGAATC
CTCCGAGGCCACAGCAAACACCAGGCGGTAGGGCAGACTCATCAGCTCCACACCCG
